LOCUS       Exported 8260 bp ds-DNA circular SYN 13-MAY-2021
DEFINITION  synthetic circular DNA
ACCESSION   .
VERSION     .
KEYWORDS    LIIbeta F 3-4
SOURCE      synthetic DNA construct
  ORGANISM  synthetic DNA construct
REFERENCE   1 (bases 1 to 8260)
  AUTHORS   Binder A, Lambert J, Morbitzer R, Popp C, Ott T, Lahaye T, Parniske
            M
  TITLE     A modular plasmid assembly kit for multigene expression, gene
            silencing and silencing rescue in plants.
  JOURNAL   PLoS One. 2014 Feb 13;9(2):e88218. doi:
            10.1371/journal.pone.0088218. eCollection 2014.
  PUBMED    24551083
REFERENCE   2 (bases 1 to 8260)
  AUTHORS   .
  TITLE     Direct Submission
  JOURNAL   Exported May 13, 2021 from SnapGene Server 1.1.58
            http://www.snapgene.com
FEATURES             Location/Qualifiers
     source          1..8260
                     /organism="synthetic DNA construct"
                     /mol_type="other DNA"
     CDS             371..1162
                     /codon_start=1
                     /gene="aadA"
                     /product="aminoglycoside adenylyltransferase (Murphy,
                     1985)"
                     /label=SmR
                     /note="confers resistance to spectinomycin and
                     streptomycin"
                     /translation="MGEAVIAEVSTQLSEVVGVIERHLEPTLLAVHLYGSAVDGGLKPH
                     SDIDLLVTVTVRLDETTRRALINDLLETSASPGESEILRAVEVTIVVHDDIIPWRYPAK
                     RELQFGEWQRNDILAGIFEPATIDIDLAILLTKAREHSVALVGPAAEELFDPVPEQDLF
                     EALNETLTLWNSPPDWAGDERNVVLTLSRIWYSAVTGKIAPKDVAADWAMERLPAQYQP
                     VILEARQAYLGQEEDRLASRADQLEEFVHYVKGEITKVVGK"
     misc_feature    1540..1564
                     /label=LB T-DNA repeat
                     /note="left border repeat from nopaline C58 T-DNA"
     promoter        1758..1788
                     /label=lac UV5 promoter
                     /note="E. coli lac promoter with an ""up"" mutation"
     CDS             1842..2501
                     /codon_start=1
                     /gene="cat"
                     /product="chloramphenicol acetyltransferase"
                     /label=CmR
                     /note="confers resistance to chloramphenicol"
                     /translation="MEKKITGYTTVDISQWHRKEHFEAFQSVAQCTYNQTVQLDITAFL
                     KTVKKNKHKFYPAFIHILARLMNAHPEFRMAMKDGELVIWDSVHPCYTVFHEQTETFSS
                     LWSEYHDDFRQFLHIYSQDVACYGENLAYFPKGFIENMFFVSANPWVSFTSFDLNVANM
                     DNFFAPVFTMGKYYTQGDKVLMPLAIQVHHAVCDGFHVGRMLNELQQYCDEWQGGA"
     primer_bind     complement(1908..1927)
                     /label=CAT-R
                     /note="Chloramphenicol resistance gene, reverse primer"
     CDS             2843..3148
                     /codon_start=1
                     /gene="ccdB"
                     /product="CcdB, a bacterial toxin that poisons DNA gyrase"
                     /label=ccdB
                     /note="Plasmids containing the ccdB gene cannot be
                     propagated in standard E. coli strains."
                     /translation="MQFKVYTYKRESRYRLFVDVQSDIIDTPGRRMVIPLASARLLSDK
                     VPRELYPVVHIGDESWRMMTTDMASVPVSVIGEEVADLSHRENDIKNAINLMFWGI"
     primer_bind     3027..3046
                     /label=ccdB-fwd
                     /note="ccdB gene, forward primer"
     misc_feature    3234..3258
                     /label=RB T-DNA repeat
                     /note="right border repeat from nopaline C58 T-DNA"
     CDS             4559..5188
                     /codon_start=1
                     /product="stability protein from the Pseudomonas plasmid
                     pVS1 (Heeb et al., 2000)"
                     /label=pVS1 StaA
                     /translation="MKVIAVLNQKGGSGKTTIATHLARALQLAGADVLLVDSDPQGSAR
                     DWAAVREDQPLTVVGIDRPTIDRDVKAIGRRDFVVIDGAPQAADLAVSAIKAADFVLIP
                     VQPSPYDIWATADLVELVKQRIEVTDGRLQAAFVVSRAIKGTRIGGEVAEALAGYELPI
                     LESRITQRVSYPGTAAAGTTVLESEPEGDAAREVQALAAEIKSKLI"
     CDS             5617..6690
                     /codon_start=1
                     /product="replication protein from the Pseudomonas plasmid
                     pVS1 (Heeb et al., 2000)"
                     /label=pVS1 RepA
                     /translation="MSGRKPSGPVQIGAALGDDLVEKLKAAQAAQRQRIEAEARPGESW
                     QAAADRIRKESRQPPAAGAPSIRKPPKGDEQPDFFVPMLYDVGTRDSRSIMDVAVFRLS
                     KRDRRAGEVIRYELPDGHVEVSAGPAGMASVWDYDLVLMAVSHLTESMNRYREGKGDKP
                     GRVFRPHVADVLKFCRRADGGKQKDDLVETCIRLNTTHVAMQRTKKAKNGRLVTVSEGE
                     ALISRYKIVKSETGRPEYIEIELADWMYREITEGKNPDVLTVHPDYFLIDPGIGRFLYR
                     LARRAAGKAEARWLFKTIYERSGSAGEFKKFCFTVRKLIGSNDLPEYDLKEEAGQAGPI
                     LVMRYRNLIEGEASAGS"
     rep_origin      6756..6950
                     /label=pVS1 oriV
                     /note="origin of replication for the Pseudomonas plasmid
                     pVS1 (Heeb et al., 2000)"
     primer_bind     complement(7186..7208)
                     /label=pGEX 3'
                     /note="pGEX vectors, reverse primer"
     misc_feature    7294..7434
                     /label=bom
                     /note="basis of mobility region from pBR322"
     primer_bind     7349..7368
                     /label=pRS-marker
                     /note="pRS vectors, use to sequence yeast selectable
                     marker"
     primer_bind     complement(7449..7466)
                     /label=L4440
                     /note="L4440 vector, forward primer"
     rep_origin      complement(7620..8208)
                     /direction=LEFT
                     /label=ori
                     /note="high-copy-number ColE1/pMB1/pBR322/pUC origin of
                     replication"
     primer_bind     complement(7700..7719)
                     /label=pBR322ori-F
                     /note="pBR322 origin, forward primer"
ORIGIN
        1 actaagctgc cgggtttgaa acacggatga tctcgcggag ggtagcatgt tgattgtaac
       61 gatgacagag cgttgctgcc tgtgatcaat tcgggcacga acccagtgga cataagcctg
      121 ttcggttcgt aagctgtaat gcaagtagcg tatgcgctca cgcaactggt ccagaacctt
      181 gaccgaacgc agcggtggta acggcgcagt ggcggttttc atggcttgtt atgactgttt
      241 ttttggggta cagtctatgc ctcgggcatc caagcagcaa gcgcgttacg ccgtgggtcg
      301 atgtttgatg ttatggagca gcaacgatgt tacgcagcag ggcagtcgcc ctaaaacaaa
      361 gttaaacatc atgggggaag cggtgatcgc cgaagtatcg actcaactat cagaggtagt
      421 tggcgtcatc gagcgccatc tcgaaccgac gttgctggcc gtacatttgt acggctccgc
      481 agtggatggc ggcctgaagc cacacagtga tattgatttg ctggttacgg tgaccgtaag
      541 gcttgatgaa acaacgcggc gagctttgat caacgacctt ttggaaactt cggcttcccc
      601 tggagagagc gagattctcc gcgctgtaga agtcaccatt gttgtgcacg acgacatcat
      661 tccgtggcgt tatccagcta agcgcgaact gcaatttgga gaatggcagc gcaatgacat
      721 tcttgcaggt atcttcgagc cagccacgat cgacattgat ctggctatct tgctgacaaa
      781 agcaagagaa catagcgttg ccttggtagg tccagcggcg gaggaactct ttgatccggt
      841 tcctgaacag gatctatttg aggcgctaaa tgaaacctta acgctatgga actcgccgcc
      901 cgactgggct ggcgatgagc gaaatgtagt gcttacgttg tcccgcattt ggtacagcgc
      961 agtaaccggc aaaatcgcgc cgaaggatgt cgctgccgac tgggcaatgg agcgcctgcc
     1021 ggcccagtat cagcccgtca tacttgaagc tagacaggct tatcttggac aagaagaaga
     1081 tcgcttggcc tcgcgcgcag atcagttgga agaatttgtc cactacgtga aaggcgagat
     1141 caccaaggta gtcggcaaat aatgtctagc tagaaattcg ttcaagccga cgccgcttcg
     1201 cggcgcggct taactcaagc gttagatgca ctaagcacat aattgctcac agccaaacta
     1261 tcaggtcaag tctgctttta ttatttttaa gcgtgcataa taagccctac acaaattggg
     1321 agatatatca tgcatgacca aaatccctta acgtgagttt tcgttccact gagcgtcaga
     1381 ccccgtagaa aagatcaaag gatcttctgc cggtaacatg agcaaagtct gccgccttac
     1441 aacggctctc ccgctgacgc cgtcccggac tgatgggctg cctgtatcga gtggtgattt
     1501 tgtgccgagc tgccggtcgg ggagctgttg gctggctggt ggcaggatat attgtggtgt
     1561 aaacaaattg acgcttagac ggattacgga agacaaattg gcggtgagac caaagctgaa
     1621 cgagaaacgt aaaatgatat aaatatcaat atattaaatt agattttgca taaaaaacag
     1681 actacataat actgtaaaac acaacatatc cagtcactat ggcggcccct cgaggggccg
     1741 cattaggcac cccaggcttt acactttatg cttccggctc gtataatgtg tggattttga
     1801 gttaggatcc gtcgagattt tcaggagcta aggaagctaa aatggagaaa aaaatcactg
     1861 gatataccac cgttgatata tcccaatggc atcgtaaaga acattttgag gcatttcagt
     1921 cagttgctca atgtacctat aaccagaccg ttcagctgga tattacggcc tttttaaaga
     1981 ccgtaaagaa aaataagcac aagttttatc cggcctttat tcacattctt gcccgcctga
     2041 tgaatgctca tccggaattc cgtatggcaa tgaaagacgg tgagctggtg atatgggata
     2101 gtgttcaccc ttgttacacc gttttccatg agcaaactga aacgttttca tcgctctgga
     2161 gtgaatacca cgacgatttc cggcagtttc tacacatata ttcgcaagat gtggcgtgtt
     2221 acggtgaaaa cctggcctat ttccctaaag ggtttattga gaatatgttt ttcgtgtcag
     2281 ccaatccctg ggtgagtttc accagttttg atttaaacgt ggccaatatg gacaacttct
     2341 tcgcccccgt tttcaccatg ggcaaatatt atacgcaagg cgacaaggtg ctgatgccgc
     2401 tggcgattca ggttcatcat gccgtttgtg atggcttcca tgtcggcaga atgcttaatg
     2461 aattacaaca gtactgcgat gagtggcagg gcggggcgta atctagagga tccggcttac
     2521 taaaagccag ataacagtat gcgtatttgc gcgctgattt ttgcggtata agaatatata
     2581 ctgatatgta tacccgaagt atgtcaaaaa gaggtatgct atgaagcagc gtattacagt
     2641 gacagttgac agcgacagct atcagttgct caaggcatat atgatgtcaa tatctccggt
     2701 ctggtaagca caaccatgca gaatgaagcc cgtcgtctgc gtgccgaacg ctggaaagcg
     2761 gaaaatcagg aagggatggc tgaggtcgcc cggtttattg aaatgaacgg ctcttttgct
     2821 gacgagaaca ggggctggtg aaatgcagtt taaggtttac acctataaaa gagagagccg
     2881 ttatcgtctg tttgtggatg tacagagtga tattattgac acgcccgggc gacggatggt
     2941 gatccccctg gccagtgcac gtctgctgtc agataaagtc ccccgtgaac tttacccggt
     3001 ggtgcatatc ggggatgaaa gctggcgcat gatgaccacc gatatggcca gtgtgccggt
     3061 ttccgttatc ggggaagaag tggctgatct cagccaccgc gaaaatgaca tcaaaaacgc
     3121 cattaacctg atgttctggg gaatataaat gtcaggctcc cttatacaca gccagtctgc
     3181 aggtcgacgg tctcatgtct gtcttgtctt ctctggttta aactatcagt gtttgacagg
     3241 atatattggc gggtaaacct aagagaaaag agcgtttatt agaataatcg gatatttaaa
     3301 agggcgtgaa aaggtttatc cgttcgtcca tttgtatgtg catgccaacc acagggttcc
     3361 cctcgggatc aaagtacttt gatccaaccc ctccgctgct atagtgcagt cggcttctga
     3421 cgttcagtgc agccttcttc tgaaaacgac atgtcgcaca agtcctaagt tacgcgacag
     3481 gctgccgccc tgcccttttc ctggcgtttt cttgtcgcgt gttttagtcg cataaagtag
     3541 aatacttgcg actagaaccg gagacattac gccatgaaca agagcgccgc cgctggcctg
     3601 ctgggctatg cccgcgtcag caccgacgac caggacttga ccaaccaacg ggccgaactg
     3661 cacgcggccg gctgcaccaa gctgttttcc gagaagatca ccggcaccag gcgcgaccgc
     3721 ccggagctgg ccaggatgct tgaccaccta cgccctggcg acgttgtgac agtgaccagg
     3781 ctagaccgcc tggcccgcag cacccgcgac ctactggaca ttgccgagcg catccaggag
     3841 gccggcgcgg gcctgcgtag cctggcagag ccgtgggccg acaccaccac gccggccggc
     3901 cgcatggtgt tgaccgtgtt cgccggcatt gccgagttcg agcgttccct aatcatcgac
     3961 cgcacccgga gcgggcgcga ggccgccaag gcccgaggcg tgaagtttgg cccccgccct
     4021 accctcaccc cggcacagat cgcgcacgcc cgcgagctga tcgaccagga aggccgcacc
     4081 gtgaaagagg cggctgcact gcttggcgtg catcgctcga ccctgtaccg cgcacttgag
     4141 cgcagcgagg aagtgacgcc caccgaggcc aggcggcgcg gtgccttccg tgaggacgca
     4201 ttgaccgagg ccgacgccct ggcggccgcc gagaatgaac gccaagagga acaagcatga
     4261 aaccgcacca ggacggccag gacgaaccgt ttttcattac cgaagagatc gaggcggaga
     4321 tgatcgcggc cgggtacgtg ttcgagccgc ccgcgcacat ctcaaccgtg cggctgcatg
     4381 aaatcctggc cggtttgtct gatgccaagc tggcggcctg gccggccagc ttggccgctg
     4441 aagaaaccga gcgccgccgt ctaaaaaggt gatgtgtatt tgagtaaaac agcttgcgtc
     4501 atgcggtcgc tgcgtatatg atgcgatgag taaataaaca aatacgcaag gggaacgcat
     4561 gaaggttatc gctgtactta accagaaagg cgggtcaggc aagacgacca tcgcaaccca
     4621 tctagcccgc gccctgcaac tcgccggggc cgatgttctg ttagtcgatt ccgatcccca
     4681 gggcagtgcc cgcgattggg cggccgtgcg ggaagatcaa ccgctaaccg ttgtcggcat
     4741 cgaccgcccg acgattgacc gcgacgtgaa ggccatcggc cggcgcgact tcgtagtgat
     4801 cgacggagcg ccccaggcgg cggacttggc tgtgtccgcg atcaaggcag ccgacttcgt
     4861 gctgattccg gtgcagccaa gcccttacga catatgggcc accgccgacc tggtggagct
     4921 ggttaagcag cgcattgagg tcacggatgg aaggctacaa gcggcctttg tcgtgtcgcg
     4981 ggcgatcaaa ggcacgcgca tcggcggtga ggttgccgag gcgctggccg ggtacgagct
     5041 gcccattctt gagtcccgta tcacgcagcg cgtgagctac ccaggcactg ccgccgccgg
     5101 cacaaccgtt cttgaatcag aacccgaggg cgacgctgcc cgcgaggtcc aggcgctggc
     5161 cgctgaaatt aaatcaaaac tcatttgagt taatgaggta aagagaaaat gagcaaaagc
     5221 acaaacacgc taagtgccgg ccgtccgagc gcacgcagca gcaaggctgc aacgttggcc
     5281 agcctggcag acacgccagc catgaagcgg gtcaactttc agttgccggc ggaggatcac
     5341 accaagctga agatgtacgc ggtacgccaa ggcaagacca ttaccgagct gctatctgaa
     5401 tacatcgcgc agctaccaga gtaaatgagc aaatgaataa atgagtagat gaattttagc
     5461 ggctaaagga ggcggcatgg aaaatcaaga acaaccaggc accgacgccg tggaatgccc
     5521 catgtgtgga ggaacgggcg gttggccagg cgtaagcggc tgggttgcct gccggccctg
     5581 caatggcact ggaaccccca agcccgagga atcggcgtga gcggtcgcaa accatccggc
     5641 ccggtacaaa tcggcgcggc gctgggtgat gacctggtgg agaagttgaa ggccgcgcag
     5701 gccgcccagc ggcaacgcat cgaggcagaa gcacgccccg gtgaatcgtg gcaagcggcc
     5761 gctgatcgaa tccgcaaaga atcccggcaa ccgccggcag ccggtgcgcc gtcgattagg
     5821 aagccgccca agggcgacga gcaaccagat tttttcgttc cgatgctcta tgacgtgggc
     5881 acccgcgata gtcgcagcat catggacgtg gccgttttcc gtctgtcgaa gcgtgaccga
     5941 cgagctggcg aggtgatccg ctacgagctt ccagacgggc acgtagaggt ttccgcaggg
     6001 ccggccggca tggccagtgt gtgggattac gacctggtac tgatggcggt ttcccatcta
     6061 accgaatcca tgaaccgata ccgggaaggg aagggagaca agcccggccg cgtgttccgt
     6121 ccacacgttg cggacgtact caagttctgc cggcgagccg atggcggaaa gcagaaagac
     6181 gacctggtag aaacctgcat tcggttaaac accacgcacg ttgccatgca gcgtacgaag
     6241 aaggccaaga acggccgcct ggtgacggta tccgagggtg aagccttgat tagccgctac
     6301 aagatcgtaa agagcgaaac cgggcggccg gagtacatcg agatcgagct agctgattgg
     6361 atgtaccgcg agatcacaga aggcaagaac ccggacgtgc tgacggttca ccccgattac
     6421 tttttgatcg atcccggcat cggccgtttt ctctaccgcc tggcacgccg cgccgcaggc
     6481 aaggcagaag ccagatggtt gttcaagacg atctacgaac gcagtggcag cgccggagag
     6541 ttcaagaagt tctgtttcac cgtgcgcaag ctgatcgggt caaatgacct gccggagtac
     6601 gatttgaagg aggaggcggg gcaggctggc ccgatcctag tcatgcgcta ccgcaacctg
     6661 atcgagggcg aagcatccgc cggttcctaa tgtacggagc agatgctagg gcaaattgcc
     6721 ctagcagggg aaaaaggtcg aaaaggactc tttcctgtgg atagcacgta cattgggaac
     6781 ccaaagccgt acattgggaa ccggaacccg tacattggga acccaaagcc gtacattggg
     6841 aaccggtcac acatgtaagt gactgatata aaagagaaaa aaggcgattt ttccgcctaa
     6901 aactctttaa aacttattaa aactcttaaa acccgcctgg cctgtgcata actgtctggc
     6961 cagcgcacag ccgaagagct gcaaaaagcg cctacccttc ggtcgctgcg ctccctacgc
     7021 cccgccgctt cgcgtcggcc tatcgcggcc gctggccgct caaaaatggc tggcctacgg
     7081 ccaggcaatc taccagggcg cggacaagcc gcgccgtcgc cactcgaccg ccggcgccca
     7141 catcaaggca ccctgcctcg cgcgtttcgg tgatgacggt gaaaacctct gacacatgca
     7201 gctcccggag acagtcacag cttgtctgta agcggatgcc gggagcagac aagcccgtca
     7261 gggcgcgtca gcgggtgttg gcgggtgtcg gggcgcagcc atgacccagt cacgtagcga
     7321 tagcggagtg tatactggct taactatgcg gcatcagagc agattgtact gagagtgcac
     7381 catatgcggt gtgaaatacc gcacagatgc gtaaggagaa aataccgcat caggcgctct
     7441 tccgcttcct cgctcactga ctcgctgcgc tcggtcgttc ggctgcggcg agcggtatca
     7501 gctcactcaa aggcggtaat acggttatcc acagaatcag gggataacgc aggaaagaac
     7561 atgtgagcaa aaggccagca aaaggccagg aaccgtaaaa aggccgcgtt gctggcgttt
     7621 ttccataggc tccgcccccc tgacgagcat cacaaaaatc gacgctcaag tcagaggtgg
     7681 cgaaacccga caggactata aagataccag gcgtttcccc ctggaagctc cctcgtgcgc
     7741 tctcctgttc cgaccctgcc gcttaccgga tacctgtccg cctttctccc ttcgggaagc
     7801 gtggcgcttt ctcatagctc acgctgtagg tatctcagtt cggtgtaggt cgttcgctcc
     7861 aagctgggct gtgtgcacga accccccgtt cagcccgacc gctgcgcctt atccggtaac
     7921 tatcgtcttg agtccaaccc ggtaagacac gacttatcgc cactggcagc agccactggt
     7981 aacaggatta gcagagcgag gtatgtaggc ggtgctacag agttcttgaa gtggtggcct
     8041 aactacggct acactagaag gacagtattt ggtatctgcg ctctgctgaa gccagttacc
     8101 ttcggaaaaa gagttggtag ctcttgatcc ggcaaacaaa ccaccgctgg tagcggtggt
     8161 ttttttgttt gcaagcagca gattacgcgc agaaaaaaag gatctcaaga agatcctttg
     8221 atcttttcta cggggtctga cgctcatcgg aagaacggca
//
