[The description below was written by a language model from this plasmid's Addgene catalogue record and the feature table of its GenBank file.]
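Description:
LIIbeta F 3-4 is an empty binary plant expression backbone of 8,260 bp, built on Xpre2-S, a pCAMBIA derivative. It belongs to a modular, type IIS restriction enzyme-based plasmid assembly kit for multigene expression, gene silencing and silencing rescue in plants, where it serves as a level II/level IV (LII/LIV) acceptor. It has two replication systems. A high-copy ColE1/pMB1-type origin, accompanied by the pBR322 bom mobilisation region, maintains it in E. coli. The pVS1 oriV with the RepA replication and StaA stability proteins gives stable maintenance in Agrobacterium. The backbone marker is aadA (SmR), which confers spectinomycin and streptomycin resistance and lies outside the T-DNA.

Between the nopaline C58-type left and right T-DNA border repeats there is no plant payload. Instead there is a counter-selectable placeholder cassette: a chloramphenicol acetyltransferase gene (CmR) downstream of a lac UV5 promoter, followed by ccdB, which encodes a toxin that poisons DNA gyrase. According to the depositor, this cassette was introduced by Esp3I cut-ligation and is flanked by appropriate type IIS fusion sites. The "3-4" in the name presumably refers to these fusion sites and "F" to orientation, though the record does not define the naming. During assembly, incoming modules replace the ccdB/CmR cassette, so in standard E. coli strains only recombinant plasmids survive. The unmodified backbone must be kept in a ccdB-tolerant strain such as DB3.1, under chloramphenicol and spectinomycin selection.

No plant promoter, terminator or plant selectable marker is annotated, so these would have to come from the inserted modules. The finished constructs are suited to Agrobacterium-mediated delivery of the assembled T-DNA into plants.
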