Addgene plasmid #54360: LIIbeta F 3-4
Purpose: (Empty Backbone)
Depositing lab: Martin Parniske. Depositing organization: Ludwig-Maximilians-Universitaet Muenchen (LMU). Publication: A modular plasmid assembly kit for multigene expression, gene silencing and silencing rescue in plants. Binder A, Lambert J, Morbitzer R, Popp C, Ott T, Lahaye T, Parniske M. PLoS One. 2014 Feb 13;9(2):e88218. doi: 10.1371/journal.pone.0088218. eCollection 2014. PubMed 24551083.
Backbone
  Vector backbone: Xpre2-S (pCAMBIA)
  Backbone manufacturer: CAMBIA
  Vector type: plant expression
Growth in bacteria
  Bacterial resistance: Chloramphenicol and Spectinomycin, 25 & 50 μg/mL
  Growth temperature: 37°C
  Growth strain: DB3.1
  Copy number: High Copy
Gene/Insert
  Gene/Insert name: None
Terms and licenses: Academic/Nonprofit Terms; Industry Terms: Not Available to Industry
Depositor comments: binary expression vector. LII/LIV backbone. ccdB cassettes (ccdB and chloramphenicol resistance gene) were added between the borders by Esp3I cut-ligation, flanked by appropriate type IIS fusion sites
How to cite: LIIbeta F 3-4 was a gift from Martin Parniske (Addgene plasmid # 54360 ; http://n2t.net/addgene:54360 ; RRID:Addgene_54360)
