>Addgene plasmid #54360 | LIIbeta F 3-4 | addgene partial sequence | sequence record 87775 | RB-F1 5'-ggataaaccttttcacgccc-3'
CAATATATCCTGTCAAACACTGATAGTTTAAACCAGAGAAGACAAGACAGACATGAGACCGTCGACCTGC
AGACTGGCTGTGTATAAGGGAGCCTGACATTTATATTCCCCAGAACATCAGGTTAATGGCGTTTTTGATG
TCATTTTCGCGGTGGCTGAGATCAGCCACTTCTTCCCCGATAACGGAAACCGGCACACTGGCCATATCGG
TGGTCATCATGCGCCAGCTTTCATCCCCGATATGCACCACCGGGTAAAGTTCACGGGGGACTTTATCTGA
CAGCAGACGTGCACTGGCCAGGGGGATCACCATCCGTCGCCCGGGCGTGTCAATAATATCACTCTGTACA
TCCACAAACAGACGATAACGGCTCTCTCTTTTATAGGTGTAAACCTTAAACTGCATTTCACCAGCCCCTG
TTCTCGTCAGCAAAAGAGCCGTTCATTTCAATAAACCGGGCGACCTCAGCCATCCCTTCCTGATTTTCCG
CTTTCCAGCGTTCGGCACGCAGACGACGGGCTTCATTCTGCATGGTTGTGCTTACCAGACCGGAGATATT
GACATCATATATGCCTTGAGCAACTGATAGCTGTCGCTGTCAACTGTCACTGTAATACGCTGCTTCATAG
CATACCTCTTTTTGACATACTTCGGGTATACATATCAGTATATATTCTTATACCGCAAAAATCAGCGCGC
A
