>Addgene plasmid #54360 | LIIbeta F 3-4 | addgene partial sequence | sequence record 87776 | LB-F1 5'-gtggtgtaaacaaattgacgc-3'
AGCTGAACGAGAAACGTAAAATGATATAAATATCAATATATTAAATTAGATTTTGCATAAAAAACAGACT
ACATAATACTGTAAAACACAACATATCCAGTCACTATGGCGGCCCCTCGAGGGGCCGCATTAGGCACCCC
AGGCTTTACACTTTATGCTTCCGGCTCGTATAATGTGTGGATTTTGAGTTAGGATCCGTCGAGATTTTCA
GGAGCTAAGGAAGCTAAAATGGAGAAAAAAATCACTGGATATACCACCGTTGATATATCCCAATGGCATC
GTAAAGAACATTTTGAGGCATTTCAGTCAGTTGCTCAATGTACCTATAACCAGACCGTTCAGCTGGATAT
TACGGCCTTTTTAAAGACCGTAAAGAAAAATAAGCACAAGTTTTATCCGGCCTTTATTCACATTCTTGCC
CGCCTGATGAATGCTCATCCGGAATTCCGTATGGCAATGAAAGACGGTGAGCTGGTGATATGGGATAGTG
TTCACCCTTGTTACACCGTTTTCCATGAGCAAACTGAAACGTTTTCATCGCTCTGGAGTGAATACCACGA
CGATTTCCGGCAGTTTCTACACATATATTCGCAAGATGTGGCGTGTTACGGTGAAAACCTGGCCTATTTC
CCTAAAGGGTTTATTGAGAATATGTTTTTCGTGTCAGCCAATCCCTGGGTGAGTTTCACCAGTTTTGATT
TAAACGTGG
